>Addgene plasmid #186072 | pTR-378 tNGFR-P2A-CCR7 | addgene full sequence | sequence record 367332 | Addgene NGS Result
GTCTCGCGCGTTTCGGTGATGACGGTGAAAACCTCTGACACATGCAGCTCCCGGAGACGGTCACAGCTTG
TCTGTAAGCGGATGCCGGGAGCAGACAAGCCCGTCAGGGCGCGTCAGCGGGTGTTGGCGGGTGTCGGGGC
TGGCTTAACTATGCGGCATCAGAGCAGATTGTACTGAGAGTGCACCATATGCGGTGTGAAATACCGCACA
GATGCGTAAGGAGAAAATACCGCATCAGGCGCCATTCGCCATTCAGGCTGCGCAACTGTTGGGAAGGGCG
ATCGGTGCGGGCCTCTTCGCTATTACGCCAGCTGGCGAAAGGGGGATGTGCTGCAAGGCGATTAAGTTGG
GTAACGCCAGGGTTTTCCCAGTCACGACGTTGTAAAACGACGGCCAGTGAATTCGAGCTCGGTACCCGGG
GAACTTCTCTCACACATCTCTGACTCCCCAACATCTAACCCATGGCCTGGCATGTGATATTCATGCTATA
AATATTTGTTGAATCAGTAAATGGCCCCTCATCTAGATTCTGCCAGGCAGCGCAGGGGGCTTTTTGAATG
TAAATGACCTAATGATTCAGGATCCTATGACCAGCGACTGTCACCCTCTGTCACCTTTCTTCTGCCCCTT
TATCTCTGAAGGCATTGAAGGGGCCCTGCATGAGTCAGGGAGGGCTGGGGGGAGGAGCAAGGGTGGGAGG
GGCAGGGAAGAGGGTGGCTTCTCCGACAACTTAAAAGGGGCTTGAACCACTTCCTCCCCAGACAGGGGTA
GTGCGAGGCCGGGCACAGCCTTCCTGTGTGGTTTTACCGCCCAGAGAGCGTCATGGGGGCAGGTGCCACT
GGCCGCGCCATGGACGGGCCGCGCCTGCTGCTGTTGCTGCTTCTGGGGGTGTCCCTTGGAGGTGCCAAGG
AGGCATGCCCCACAGGCCTGTACACACACAGCGGTGAGTGCTGCAAAGCCTGCAACCTGGGCGAGGGTGT
GGCCCAGCCTTGTGGAGCCAACCAGACCGTGTGTGAGCCCTGCCTGGACAGCGTGACGTTCTCCGACGTG
GTGAGCGCGACCGAGCCGTGCAAGCCGTGCACCGAGTGCGTGGGGCTCCAGAGCATGTCGGCGCCATGCG
TGGAGGCCGACGACGCCGTGTGCCGCTGCGCCTACGGCTACTACCAGGATGAGACGACTGGGCGCTGCGA
GGCGTGCCGCGTGTGCGAGGCGGGCTCGGGCCTCGTGTTCTCCTGCCAGGACAAGCAGAACACCGTGTGC
GAGGAGTGCCCCGACGGCACGTATTCCGACGAGGCCAACCACGTGGACCCGTGCCTGCCCTGCACCGTGT
GCGAGGACACCGAGCGCCAGCTCCGCGAGTGCACACGCTGGGCCGACGCCGAGTGCGAGGAGATCCCTGG
CCGTTGGATTACACGGTCCACACCCCCAGAGGGCTCGGACAGCACAGCCCCCAGCACCCAGGAGCCTGAG
GCACCTCCAGAACAAGACCTCATAGCCAGCACGGTGGCAGGTGTGGTGACCACAGTGATGGGCAGCTCCC
AGCCCGTGGTGACCCGAGGCACCACCGACAACCTCATCCCTGTCTATTGCTCCATCCTGGCTGCTGTGGT
TGTGGGTCTTGTGGCCTACATAGCCTTCAAGAGGTGGAACAGCCGCGCCAAGCGCTCGGGTTCGGGTGCC
ACCAACTTCAGCCTGCTGAAGCAGGCCGGCGACGTGGAGGAGAACCCCGGCCCCGACCTGGGTGAGTGAG
CCTCTTCATGTGAGAAGGAACAGTACCAGGGTCTTGGACACCCAGACTGACCCTGTGGAATGGGGGTGGA
GGATGCGGGTGGAGCGCATAGGGGTGCTTCCTGGAGAAATCAGTTCTGATTTGGTGGGCATTGGAAGCTA
CTTCCAGAGAATGCCCCCTGCTGTCCCAGGAGGGGTGCACCTGCCCTTTCAGACCTGGAGAAGGGGTCAG
CCTTTGGTGCCAGTGGGGACAAGGGAGGGGCCGAGATCATGTCTTTCTAAAACAGCAGGGACATAAGAGA
GTGGCGGGGCTGGGCTTGGTGGTCTGGCAGAACCTGTTCTCATCATGAGGGTGATAGGTTAGGCCCTCTG
GGACCTCTGGGGACAGGTTTCAACAGAGAAATTCTCCTCTAGAGTCGACCTGCAGGCATGCAAGCTTGGC
GTAATCATGGTCATAGCTGTTTCCTGTGTGAAATTGTTATCCGCTCACAATTCCACACAACATACGAGCC
GGAAGCATAAAGTGTAAAGCCTGGGGTGCCTAATGAGTGAGCTAACTCACATTAATTGCGTTGCGCTCAC
TGCCCGCTTTCCAGTCGGGAAACCTGTCGTGCCAGCTGCATTAATGAATCGGCCAACGCGCGGGGAGAGG
CGGTTTGCGTATTGGGCGCTCTTCCGCTTCCTCGCTCACTGACTCGCTGCGCTCGGTCGTTCGGCTGCGG
CGAGCGGTATCAGCTCACTCAAAGGCGGTAATACGGTTATCCACAGAATCAGGGGATAACGCAGGAAAGA
ACATGTGAGCAAAAGGCCAGCAAAAGGCCAGGAACCGTAAAAAGGCCGCGTTGCTGGCGTTTTTCCATAG
GCTCCGCCCCCCTGACGAGCATCACAAAAATCGACGCTCAAGTCAGAGGTGGCGAAACCCGACAGGACTA
TAAAGATACCAGGCGTTTCCCCCTGGAAGCTCCCTCGTGCGCTCTCCTGTTCCGACCCTGCCGCTTACCG
GATACCTGTCCGCCTTTCTCCCTTCGGGAAGCGTGGCGCTTTCTCATAGCTCACGCTGTAGGTATCTCAG
TTCGGTGTAGGTCGTTCGCTCCAAGCTGGGCTGTGTGCACGAACCCCCCGTTCAGCCCGACCGCTGCGCC
TTATCCGGTAACTATCGTCTTGAGTCCAACCCGGTAAGACACGACTTATCGCCACTGGCAGCAGCCACTG
GTAACAGGATTAGCAGAGCGAGGTATGTAGGCGGTGCTACAGAGTTCTTGAAGTGGTGGCCTAACTACGG
CTACACTAGAAGAACAGTATTTGGTATCTGCGCTCTGCTGAAGCCAGTTACCTTCGGAAAAAGAGTTGGT
AGCTCTTGATCCGGCAAACAAACCACCGCTGGTAGCGGTGGTTTTTTTGTTTGCAAGCAGCAGATTACGC
GCAGAAAAAAAGGATCTCAAGAAGATCCTTTGATCTTTTCTACGGGGTCTGACGCTCAGTGGAACGAAAA
CTCACGTTAAGGGATTTTGGTCATGAGATTATCAAAAAGGATCTTCACCTAGATCCTTTTAAATTAAAAA
TGAAGTTTTAAATCAATCTAAAGTATATATGAGTAAACTTGGTCTGACAGTTACCAATGCTTAATCAGTG
AGGCACCTATCTCAGCGATCTGTCTATTTCGTTCATCCATAGTTGCCTGACTCCCCGTCGTGTAGATAAC
TACGATACGGGAGGGCTTACCATCTGGCCCCAGTGCTGCAATGATACCGCGAGACCCACGCTCACCGGCT
CCAGATTTATCAGCAATAAACCAGCCAGCCGGAAGGGCCGAGCGCAGAAGTGGTCCTGCAACTTTATCCG
CCTCCATCCAGTCTATTAATTGTTGCCGGGAAGCTAGAGTAAGTAGTTCGCCAGTTAATAGTTTGCGCAA
CGTTGTTGCCATTGCTACAGGCATCGTGGTGTCACGCTCGTCGTTTGGTATGGCTTCATTCAGCTCCGGT
TCCCAACGATCAAGGCGAGTTACATGATCCCCCATGTTGTGCAAAAAAGCGGTTAGCTCCTTCGGTCCTC
CGATCGTTGTCAGAAGTAAGTTGGCCGCAGTGTTATCACTCATGGTTATGGCAGCACTGCATAATTCTCT
TACTGTCATGCCATCCGTAAGATGCTTTTCTGTGACTGGTGAGTACTCAACCAAGTCATTCTGAGAATAG
TGTATGCGGCGACCGAGTTGCTCTTGCCCGGCGTCAATACGGGATAATACCGCGCCACATAGCAGAACTT
TAAAAGTGCTCATCATTGGAAAACGTTCTTCGGGGCGAAAACTCTCAAGGATCTTACCGCTGTTGAGATC
CAGTTCGATGTAACCCACTCGTGCACCCAACTGATCTTCAGCATCTTTTACTTTCACCAGCGTTTCTGGG
TGAGCAAAAACAGGAAGGCAAAATGCCGCAAAAAAGGGAATAAGGGCGACACGGAAATGTTGAATACTCA
TACTCTTCCTTTTTCAATATTATTGAAGCATTTATCAGGGTTATTGTCTCATGAGCGGATACATATTTGA
ATGTATTTAGAAAAATAAACAAATAGGGGTTCCGCGCACATTTCCCCGAAAAGTGCCACCTGACGTCTAA
GAAACCATTATTATCATGACATTAACCTATAAAAATAGGCGTATCACGAGGCCCTTTC
Features (pLannotate 1.2.2; 12 found; start..end, strand, type, name):
      3..38      +  CDS            rop (fragment): Rop protein, which maintains plasmids at low copy number; rop
    140..239     +  misc_feature   bom (fragment): basis of mobility region from pBR322
    245..402     -  CDS            lacZα (fragment): LacZα fragment of β-galactosidase; lacZ fragment
    823..1680    +  CDS            NGFR (fragment): TNR16_HUMAN - Also known as TNFRSF16. Experimental evidence at protein level: Swiss-Prot protein existence level 1. Low affinity receptor which can bind to NGF, BDNF, NTF3, and NTF4. Forms a heterodimeric receptor with SORCS2 that binds the precursor forms of NGF, BDNF and NTF3 with high affinity, and has much lower affinity for mature NGF and BDNF (PubMed:24908487). Plays an important role in differentiation and survival of specific neuronal populations during development (By similarity). Can mediate cell survival as well as cell death of neural cells. Plays a role in the inactivation of RHOA
   2135..2167    +  misc_feature   MCS (fragment): pUC18/19 multiple cloning site
   2204..2220    -  protein_bind   lac operator: The lac repressor binds to the lac operator to inhibit transcription in E. coli. This inhibition can be relieved by adding lactose or isopropyl-β-D-thiogalactopyranoside (IPTG). lac repressor encoded by lacI
   2228..2258    -  promoter       lac promoter: promoter for the E. coli lac operon
   2273..2294    -  protein_bind   CAP binding site: CAP binding activates transcription in the presence of cAMP. E. coli catabolite activator protein
   2307..2399    -  CDS            lacI (fragment): lac repressor; lacI; The lac repressor binds to the lac operator to inhibit transcription in E. coli. This inhibition can be relieved by adding lactose or isopropyl-β-D-thiogalactopyranoside (IPTG).
   2582..3170    -  rep_origin     ori: high-copy-number ColE1/pMB1/pBR322/pUC origin of replication
   3341..4201    -  CDS            AmpR: β-lactamase; bla; confers resistance to ampicillin, carbenicillin, and related antibiotics
   4202..4306    -  promoter       AmpR promoter: bla
