[The description below was written by a language model from this plasmid's Addgene catalogue record and pLannotate feature annotations shown in this document.]
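Description:
pTR-378 tNGFR-P2A-CCR7 is a pUC19-based, 4.4 kb plasmid catalogued as a CRISPR vector. It serves as a homology-directed repair donor for knocking a truncated NGFR (tNGFR) marker into the human CCR7 locus. It carries no annotated nuclease or guide RNA expression cassette, so it appears to function purely as the source of repair template. It is maintained in E. coli at high copy through the ColE1/pUC origin and selected with ampicillin through the β-lactamase gene and its native promoter. The remaining backbone annotations are ordinary pUC19 remnants flanking the cloning site and play no role in the payload: fragments of lacZα, lacI, rop and bom, the lac promoter/operator, the CAP site and a partial MCS.

The only annotated payload feature is a partial human NGFR coding sequence of about 860 bp, consistent with a truncated receptor. Such truncated forms are commonly used as an inert cell-surface marker that can be detected or enriched with antibodies. The name indicates that tNGFR is joined to CCR7 through a P2A ribosome-skipping peptide, so the marker and the chemokine receptor would be made as separate proteins from one transcript. The P2A element and the CCR7 sequences are not annotated in the feature table. The unannotated stretches of several hundred bases on either side of the NGFR fragment presumably hold the CCR7 homology arms, but the record does not define them. No mammalian promoter is annotated, which fits a design in which expression depends on the endogenous CCR7 promoter after in-frame integration. The associated work concerns high-yield genome engineering of primary cells, and this construct fits there as a knock-in reporter for measuring or selecting successful editing.
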