Addgene plasmid #186072: pTR-378 tNGFR-P2A-CCR7
Purpose: Knockin of truncated NGFR to target gene
Depositing lab: Alexander Marson. Depositing organization: J. David Gladstone Institutes. Publication: High-yield genome engineering in primary cells using a hybrid ssDNA repair template and small-molecule cocktails. Shy BR, Vykunta VS, Ha A, Talbot A, Roth TL, Nguyen DN, Pfeifer WG, Chen YY, Blaeschke F, Shifrut E, Vedova S, Mamedov MR, Chung JJ, Li H, Yu R, Wu D, Wolf J, Martin TG, Castro CE, Ye L, Esensten JH, Eyquem J, Marson A. Nat Biotechnol. 2022 Aug 25:10.1038/s41587-022-01418-8. doi: 10.1038/s41587-022-01418-8. PubMed 36008610.
Backbone
  Vector backbone: PUC19
  Vector type: CRISPR
Growth in bacteria
  Bacterial resistance: Ampicillin, 100 μg/mL
  Growth temperature: 37°C
  Growth strain: DH5alpha
  Copy number: High Copy
Gene/Insert
  Gene/Insert name: CCR7
  Species: H. sapiens (human)
  Mutation: WT with tNGFR sequence
  Entrez Gene: CCR7 (a.k.a. BLR2, CC-CKR-7, CCR-7, CD197, CDw197, CMKBR7, EBI1)
  Cloning method: Unknown
Terms and licenses: Academic/Nonprofit Terms; Industry Terms: Not Available to Industry
Depositor comments: Please visit https://www.biorxiv.org/content/10.1101/2021.09.02.458799v1 for bioRxiv preprint.
How to cite: pTR-378 tNGFR-P2A-CCR7 was a gift from Alexander Marson (Addgene plasmid # 186072 ; http://n2t.net/addgene:186072 ; RRID:Addgene_186072)
